Addgene plasmid #219522: pAGM13451
Purpose: Transient expression of At BGLU10
Depositing lab: Sylvestre Marillonnet. Depositing organization: Leibniz Institute of Plant Biochemistry (IPB). Publication: A transient expression tool box for anthocyanin biosynthesis in Nicotiana benthamiana. Grutzner R, Konig K, Horn C, Engler C, Laub A, Vogt T, Marillonnet S. Plant Biotechnol J. 2023 Dec 20. doi: 10.1111/pbi.14261. PubMed 38124296.
Backbone
  Vector backbone: pICH75055
  Vector type: Plant Expression
Growth in bacteria
  Bacterial resistance: Ampicillin, 100 μg/mL
  Growth temperature: 37°C
  Growth strain: DH5alpha
  Copy number: High Copy
Gene/Insert
  Gene/Insert name: At BGLU10
  Species: A. thaliana (mustard weed)
  Cloning method: Restriction Enzyme; 5′ cloning site Unknown (unknown if destroyed); 3′ cloning site Unknown (unknown if destroyed)
Terms and licenses: Academic/Nonprofit Terms; Industry Terms
How to cite: pAGM13451 was a gift from Sylvestre Marillonnet (Addgene plasmid # 219522 ; http://n2t.net/addgene:219522 ; RRID:Addgene_219522)
