[The description below was written by a language model from this plasmid's Addgene catalogue record and pLannotate feature annotations shown in this document.]
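Description:
pAGM13451 is a binary T-DNA plant expression plasmid built on the pICH75055 backbone and designed for transient expression of Arabidopsis thaliana BGLU10, a beta-glucosidase family protein. It was deposited as part of a toolbox for reconstituting anthocyanin biosynthesis in Nicotiana benthamiana. The backbone combines a high-copy ColE1/pUC-type origin for propagation in E. coli with the broad-host-range IncP oriV and its replication initiator gene trfA, an arrangement that also allows maintenance in Agrobacterium. Bacterial selection is by ampicillin/carbenicillin through the β-lactamase gene and its native promoter. A short TetR fragment annotated next to trfA appears to be a backbone remnant rather than a functional element.

Between the nopaline-type left and right border repeats, which delimit the DNA transferred into plant cells, lie two cassettes in the same orientation. Next to the left border, the strong constitutive CaMV 35S promoter is followed by the TMV Ω 5′ leader, a translational enhancer. These drive the BGLU10 coding sequence, which is terminated by the octopine Ti plasmid gene 7 terminator. No epitope tag or reporter fusion is annotated on the insert.

Downstream, toward the right border, a second TMV Ω leader precedes the bar gene. This gene encodes phosphinothricin acetyltransferase and confers tolerance to glufosinate/bialaphos in plants. The feature table does not identify a promoter or terminator for this marker, so its regulatory elements are not stated. The catalogue also gives no details of the cloning sites used. The construct is intended for Agrobacterium-mediated transient expression, typically in combination with other pathway genes from the same collection.
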