Features (pLannotate 1.2.2; 15 found; start..end, strand, type, name):
    245..298     +  misc_feature   TMV Ω: translational enhancer from the tobacco mosaic virus 5'-leader sequence (Gallie et al., 1988)
    307..855     +  CDS            bar: PAT_STRHY - Experimental evidence at protein level: Swiss-Prot protein existence level 1. Inactivates phosphinothricin (PPT) by transfer of an acetyl group from acetyl CoA. Can also acetylate demethylphosphinothricin but not PTT or glutamate. This enzyme is an effector of phosphinothricin tripeptide (PTT or bialaphos) resistance. From Streptomyces hygroscopicus. Introduced by genetic manipulation and expressed in glufosinate-tolerant maize by Dekalb Genetics.
   1237..1261    +  misc_feature   RB T-DNA repeat: right border repeat from nopaline C58 T-DNA
   1373..1393    -  CDS            TetR (fragment): tetracycline resistance regulatory protein; tetR
   1420..2565    -  CDS            trfA: TRFA_ECOLX - Experimental evidence at protein level: Swiss-Prot protein existence level 1. Also involved in plasmid copy number control, promoting intermolecular coupling of protein bound iterons at oriV, which inhibits replication initiation. From Escherichia coli.
   2901..3489    -  rep_origin     ori: high-copy-number ColE1/pMB1/pBR322/pUC origin of replication
   3660..4520    -  CDS            AmpR: β-lactamase; bla; confers resistance to ampicillin, carbenicillin, and related antibiotics
   4521..4625    -  promoter       AmpR promoter: bla
   4712..5343    -  rep_origin     oriV: incP origin of replication
   5435..5459    +  misc_feature   LB T-DNA repeat: left border repeat from nopaline C58 T-DNA
   5645..5990    +  promoter       CaMV 35S promoter: strong constitutive promoter from cauliflower mosaic virus
   5942..5988    +  promoter       minimal CaMV 35S promoter: minimal 35S promoter from cauliflower mosaic virus
   6019..6072    +  misc_feature   TMV Ω: translational enhancer from the tobacco mosaic virus 5'-leader sequence (Gallie et al., 1988)
   6081..7604    +  CDS            BGLU10: BGL10_ARATH - Experimental evidence at transcript level: Swiss-Prot protein existence level 2. From Arabidopsis thaliana (Mouse-ear cress).
   7627..7827    +  terminator     gene 7 terminator: transcription terminator for octopine-type Ti plasmid gene 7
>Addgene plasmid #219522 | pAGM13451 | addgene full sequence | sequence record 433839 | Addgene NGS Result
CGCTACTATTGTCTTCCACTGGGTGTCAAAGGAGTGTCAGTTAATTAAAGAGTGTCGGGGCCGACACTCT
TAATGGAAGTAAAAGTGTGGGTTTTGCTGCACCGACACTCTTAATTTAAGAGTGTCGGGGTCCCGATGAA
ACCGACGCTTTTAATTTAAGAGTGTGGGTTTTTCCACACCGACACTCTTATGAATGTTACCCTAAATTCC
CCAATCCTATACTGTATAAGAGCTCATTTTTACAACAATTACCAACAACAACAAACAACAAACAACATTA
CAATTACATTTACAATTATCGATACAATGTCTCCTGAAAGAAGGCCTGCTGATATTAGAAGGGCTACTGA
GGCTGATATGCCTGCTGTGTGCACTATTGTGAATCATTACATTGAGACTTCTACTGTGAATTTCAGGACT
GAGCCTCAAGAACCACAAGAGTGGACTGATGATCTTGTGAGGCTTAGAGAGAGGTATCCTTGGCTTGTTG
CTGAAGTGGATGGTGAAGTGGCTGGTATTGCTTATGCTGGTCCTTGGAAGGCTAGGAATGCTTACGATTG
GACTGCTGAGTCTACTGTTTACGTGTCTCCTAGGCATCAAAGAACTGGTCTTGGATCTACTCTTTACACT
CATCTTTTGAAGTCTTTGGAGGCTCAGGGTTTCAAGTCTGTGGTTGCTGTGATTGGACTTCCTAATGATC
CTTCTGTGAGGATGCATGAGGCTCTTGGTTATGCTCCTAGGGGAATGCTTAGAGCTGCTGGTTTCAAACA
TGGAAATTGGCATGATGTGGGATTCTGGCAGCTTGATTTCTCTCTTCCTGTTCCTCCTAGACCTGTTCTT
CCTGTGACTGAGATTTGAGCTTACTCCACCTAAATACTATGCCGGTTCAAATAAGAAAGTAATGATTATG
TACCCAAATAATACATTTATAAGATGTATGTGTGTGATGGACATGTTTCTGTATCGTACCAAAACTAAAT
AGGTGGCTTTTATCCCAAAAAAGTGCTTTCGTTTGATGACCTTATGATTTCTAAAGAGTGTTGTTGTTGC
TGCTTATGTTTAATAAAAGTGATGTATATTATCAGTTGATTTCCCCACGTGGAAGGGGTGATTATATTGC
ACAAAATTAAGTTAAAAGTAACATTGTGGTGTAATAAAAACCCTAGTGAATTTATAACCTATAAGTAAGT
GGTGCAGTAGTGAATTTATCACGAAGTGGTTTAAACTATCAGTGTTTGACAGGATATATTGGCGGGTAAA
CCTAAGAGAAAAGAGCGTTTATTAGAATAATCGGATATTTAAAAGGGCGTGAAAAGGTTTATCCGTTCGT
CCATTTGTATGTGCATGCCAACCACAGGGTTCCCCAGATCAGGCGCTGGCTGCTGAACCCCCAGCCGGAA
CTGACCCCACAAGGCCCTAGCGTTTGCAATGCACCAGGTCATCATTGACCCAGGCGTGTTCCACCAGGCC
GCTGCCTCGCAACTCTTCGCAGGCTTCGCCGACCTGCTCGCGCCACTTCTTCACGCGGGTGGAATCCGAT
CCGCACATGAGGCGGAAGGTTTCCAGCTTGAGCGGGTACGGCTCCCGGTGCGAGCTGAAATAGTCGAACA
TCCGTCGGGCCGTCGGCGACAGCTTGCGGTACTTCTCCCATATGAATTTCGTGTAGTGGTCGCCAGCAAA
CAGCACGACGATTTCCTCGTCGATCAGGACCTGGCAACGGGACGTTTTCTTGCCACGGTCCAGGACGCGG
AAGCGGTGCAGCAGCGACACCGATTCCAGGTGCCCAACGCGGTCGGACGTGAAGCCCATCGCCGTCGCCT
GTAGGCGCGACAGGCATTCCTCGGCCTTCGTGTAATACCGGCCATTGATCGACCAGCCCAGGTCCTGGCA
AAGCTCGTAGAACGTGAAGGTGATCGGCTCGCCGATAGGGGTGCGCTTCGCGTACTCCAACACCTGCTGC
CACACCAGTTCGTCATCGTCGGCCCGCAGCTCGACGCCGGTGTAGGTGATCTTCACGTCCTTGTTGACGT
GGAAAATGACCTTGTTTTGCAGCGCCTCGCGCGGGATTTTCTTGTTGCGCGTGGTGAACAGGGCAGAGCG
GGCCGTGTCGTTTGGCATCGCTCGCATCGTGTCCGGCCACGGCGCAATATCGAACAAGGAAAGCTGCATT
TCCTTGATCTGCTGCTTCGTGTGTTTCAGCAACGCGGCCTGCTTGGCCTCGCTGACCTGTTTTGCCAGGT
CCTCGCCGGCGGTTTTTCGCTTCTTGGTCGTCATAGTTCCTCGCGTGTCGATGGTCATCGACTTCGCCAA
ACCTGCCGCCTCCTGTTCAAGACGACGCGAACGCTCCACGGCGGCCGATGGCGCGGGCAGGGCAGGGGGA
GCCAGTTGCACGCTGTCGCGCTCGATCTTGGCCGTAGCTTGCTGGACCATCGAGCCGACGGACTGGAAGG
TTTCGCGGGGCGCACGCATGACGGTGCGGCTTGCGATGGTTTCGGCATCCTCGGCGGAAAACCCCGCGTC
GATCAGTTCTTGCCTGTATGCCTTCCGGTCAAACGTCCGATTCATTCACCCTCCTTGCGGGATTGCCCCG
ACTCACGCCGGGGCAATGTGCCCTTATTCCTGATTTGACCCGCCTGGTGCCTTGGTGTCCAGATAATCCA
CCTTATCGGCAATGAAGTCGGTCCCGTAGACCGTCTGGCCGTCCTTCTCGTACTTGGTATTCCGAATCTT
GCCCTGCACGAATACCAGCGACCCCTTGCCCAAATACTTGCCGTGGGCCTCGGCCTGAGAGCCAAAACAC
TTGATGCGGAAGAAGTCGGTGCGCTCCTGCTTGTCGCCGGCATCGTTGCGCCACATCTAGGATCTGCCAG
GAACCGTAAAAAGGCCGCGTTGCTGGCGTTTTTCCATAGGCTCCGCCCCCCTGACGAGCATCACAAAAAT
CGACGCTCAAGTCAGAGGTGGCGAAACCCGACAGGACTATAAAGATACCAGGCGTTTCCCCCTGGAAGCT
CCCTCGTGCGCTCTCCTGTTCCGACCCTGCCGCTTACCGGATACCTGTCCGCCTTTCTCCCTTCGGGAAG
CGTGGCGCTTTCTCATAGCTCACGCTGTAGGTATCTCAGTTCGGTGTAGGTCGTTCGCTCCAAGCTGGGC
TGTGTGCACGAACCCCCCGTTCAGCCCGACCGCTGCGCCTTATCCGGTAACTATCGTCTTGAGTCCAACC
CGGTAAGACACGACTTATCGCCACTGGCAGCAGCCACTGGTAACAGGATTAGCAGAGCGAGGTATGTAGG
CGGTGCTACAGAGTTCTTGAAGTGGTGGCCTAACTACGGCTACACTAGAAGAACAGTATTTGGTATCTGC
GCTCTGCTGAAGCCAGTTACCTTCGGAAAAAGAGTTGGTAGCTCTTGATCCGGCAAACAAACCACCGCTG
GTAGCGGTGGTTTTTTTGTTTGCAAGCAGCAGATTACGCGCAGAAAAAAAGGATCTCAAGAAGATCCTTT
GATCTTTTCTACGGGGTCTGACGCTCAGTGGAACGAAAACTCACGTTAAGGGATTTTGGTCATGAGATTA
TCAAAAAGGATCTTCACCTAGATCCTTTTAAATTAAAAATGAAGTTTTAAATCAATCTAAAGTATATATG
AGTAAACTTGGTCTGACAGTTACCAATGCTTAATCAGTGAGGCACCTATCTCAGCGATCTGTCTATTTCG
TTCATCCATAGTTGCCTGACTCCCCGTCGTGTAGATAACTACGATACGGGAGGGCTTACCATCTGGCCCC
AGTGCTGCAATGATACCGCGAGAACCACGCTCACCGGCTCCAGATTTATCAGCAATAAACCAGCCAGCCG
GAAGGGCCGAGCGCAGAAGTGGTCCTGCAACTTTATCCGCCTCCATCCAGTCTATTAATTGTTGCCGGGA
AGCTAGAGTAAGTAGTTCGCCAGTTAATAGTTTGCGCAACGTTGTTGCCATTGCTACAGGCATCGTGGTG
TCACGCTCGTCGTTTGGTATGGCTTCATTCAGCTCCGGTTCCCAACGATCAAGGCGAGTTACATGATCCC
CCATGTTGTGCAAAAAAGCGGTTAGCTCCTTCGGTCCTCCGATCGTTGTCAGAAGTAAGTTGGCCGCAGT
GTTATCACTCATGGTTATGGCAGCACTGCATAATTCTCTTACTGTCATGCCATCCGTAAGATGCTTTTCT
GTGACTGGTGAGTACTCAACCAAGTCATTCTGAGAATAGTGTATGCGGCGACCGAGTTGCTCTTGCCCGG
CGTCAATACGGGATAATACCGCGCCACATAGCAGAACTTTAAAAGTGCTCATCATTGGAAAACGTTCTTC
GGGGCGAAAACTCTCAAGGATCTTACCGCTGTTGAGATCCAGTTCGATGTAACCCACTCGTGCACCCAAC
TGATCTTCAGCATCTTTTACTTTCACCAGCGTTTCTGGGTGAGCAAAAACAGGAAGGCAAAATGCCGCAA
AAAAGGGAATAAGGGCGACACGGAAATGTTGAATACTCATACTCTTCCTTTTTCAATATTATTGAAGCAT
TTATCAAGGTTATTGTCTCATGAGCGGATACATATTTGAATGTATTTAGAAAAATAAACAAATAGGGGTT
CCGCGCACGAATTGGCCAGCGCTGCCATTTTTGGGGTGAGGCCGTTCGCGGCCGAGGGGCGCAGCCCCTG
GGGGGATGGGAGGCCCGCGTTAGCGGGCCGGGAGGGTTCGAGAAGGGGGGGCACCCCCCTTCGGCGTGCG
CGGTCACGCGCACAGGGCGCAGCCCTGGTTAAAAACAAGGTTTATAAATATTGGTTTAAAAGCAGGTTAA
AAGACAGGTTAGCGGTGGCCGAAAAACGGGCGGAAACCCTTGCAAATGCTGGATTTTCTGCCTGTGGACA
GCCCCTCAAATGTCAATAGGTGCGCCCCTCATCTGTCAGCACTCTGCCCCTCAAGTGTCAAGGATCGCGC
CCCTCATCTGTCAGTAGTCGCGCCCCTCAAGTGTCAATACCGCAGGGCACTTATCCCCAGGCTTGTCCAC
ATCATCTGTGGGAAACTCGCGTAAAATCAGGCGTTTTCGCCGATTTGCGAGGCTGGCCAGCTCCACGTCG
CCGGCCGAAATCGAGCCTGCCCCTCATCTGTCAACGCCGCGCCGGGTGAGTCGGCCCCTCAAGTGTCAAC
GTCCGCCCCTCATCTGTCAGTGAGGGCCAAGTTTTCCGCGAGGTATCCACAACGCCGGCGGCCGCGGTGT
CTCGCACACGGCTTCGACGGCGTTTCTGGCGCGTTTGCAGGGCCATAGACGGCCGCCAGCCCAGCGGCGA
GGGCAACCAGCCCGGTGAGCGTCGCAAAGGAGATCCTGATCTGACTGATGGGCTGCCTGTATCGAGTGGT
GATTTTGTGCCGAGCTGCCGGTCGGGGAGCTGTTGGCTGGCTGGTGGCAGGATATATTGTGGTGTAAACA
AATTGACGCTTAGACAACTTAATAACACATTGCGGACGTTTTTAATGTACTGGGGTGGATGCAGTGGGCC
CCACTCTGTGAAGACAAGCAAGAATTCAAGCTTGGAGGTCAACATGGTGGAGCACGACACTCTGGTCTAC
TCCAAAAATGTCAAAGATACAGTCTCAGAAGATCAAAGGGCTATTGAGACTTTTCAACAAAGGATAATTT
CGGGAAACCTCCTCGGATTCCATTGCCCAGCTATCTGTCACTTCATCGAAAGGACAGTAGAAAAGGAAGG
TGGCTCCTACAAATGCCATCATTGCGATAAAGGAAAGGCTATCATTCAAGATCTCTCTGCCGACAGTGGT
CCCAAAGATGGACCCCCACCCACGAGGAGCATCGTGGAAAAAGAAGAGGTTCCAACCACGTCTACAAAGC
AAGTGGATTGATGTGACATCTCCACTGACGTAAGGGATGACGCACAATCCCACTATCCTTCGCAAGACCC
TTCCTCTATATAAGGAAGTTCATTTCATTTGGAGAGGACACGCTCGAGTATAAGAGCTCATTTTTACAAC
AATTACCAACAACAACAAACAACAAACAACATTACAATTACATTTACAATTATCGATACAATGAAACTTT
ACTCTCTACTTTCCGTTTTCTTGGTCATCCTCTTGGCAACAAGCGACAGTGATGCCTTTACCAGAAACAA
TTTTCCAAAGGATTTCCTCTTTGGAGCCGCCACTTCTGCTTATCAGTGGGAAGGAGCTGTTGCTGAAGAT
GGAAGAACTCCTAGCGTCTGGGATACTTTCTCACACACTTACAATAGAGGTAATTTAGGTAATGGAGATA
TAACATCCGATGGGTATCACAAATACAAGGAAGATGTTAAGCTGATGGCAGAAATGGGCTTAGAATCATT
CAGATTCTCTATCTCCTGGTCAAGACTTATACCTAATGGAAGGGGACTCATTAACCCAAAAGGTCTACTG
TTTTACAAGAACCTCATCAAAGAACTAATAAGCCATGGAATCGAACCACATGTTACACTTTACCACTATG
ATCTTCCTCAGTCTCTTGAAGATGAGTATGGAGGCTGGATCAACCGCAAAATCATAGAGGACTTCACTGC
TTATGCAGATGTATGTTTCAGAGAGTTTGGGGAGGATGTGAAGTTATGGACTACAATAAACGAAGCTACA
ATTTTCGCCATTGGTTCTTATGACCAAGGAATCTCGCCCCCTGGACATTGTTCTCCTAACAAATTCATCA
ATTGTACTAGTGGAAATTCTTCTACAGAACCATATCTTGCAGGCCATAACATATTGCTAGCTCATGCCTC
TGCTTCAAAGTTGTATAAACTAAAGTACAAGAGTACGCAGAAAGGATCCATAGGGCTTAGTATATTTGCA
TTCGGGTTATCTCCATATACAAACTCCAAGGATGATGAAATCGCAACTCAAAGAGCTAAAGCTTTCTTCT
ATGGCTGGATGTTGAAGCCTTTGGTATTTGGAGACTATCCGGATGAAATGAAGAGAACTGTTGGATCGAG
ATTACCGGTGTTTTCGGAGGAAGAGTCAGAGCAACTTAAAGGATCATCTGACTTTATAGGAATTATTCAC
TACACGACATTTTATGTCACAAACAAACCCTCACCTTCTATCTTTCCCAGCATGAATGAAGGCTTCTTTA
AAGACATGGGAGTATATATGATTTCCGCTGCGAATTCTTCATTTCTTCTGTGGGAGGCTACTCCATGGGG
TCTTGAAGGTATTCTTGAGTATATAAAGCAGAGCTATAACAATCCTCCAATCTATATTCTTGAAAATGGT
ATGCCGATGGGACGCGACTCGACATTACAAGACACACAAAGAATTGAATTCATTCAAGCTTACATTGGTG
CTATGCTCAATGCCATCAAGAATGGATCGGACACGAGAGGTTACTTTGTATGGTCGATGATTGATTTGTA
TGAGTTACTGAGTGGATATACGACCAGCTTCGGAATGTACTATGTGAATTTCAGCGATCCTGGTCGCAAG
AGGACTCCAAAGCTCTCTGCTTCTTGGTACACTGGTTTCCTCAATGGTACAATTGATGTTGCTACTCAAG
ATACTATTCAGTTGCAGAGCAACATCTCTGGCTCTTCTTCATTGTAAGCTTGATCCCCCGTCGACAGCTA
GCTATATCATCAATTTATGTATTACACATAATATCGCACTCAGTCTTTCATCTACGGCAATGTACCAGCT
GATATAATCAGTTATTGAAATATTTCTGAATTTAAACTTGCATCAATAAATTTATGTTTTTGCTTGGACT
ATAATACCTGACTTGTTATTTTATCAATAAATATTTAAACTATATTTCTTTCAAGAT
